>Addgene plasmid #127637 | pSB1C3_YPet-PCP (y-plasmid) | addgene full sequence | sequence record 251705 | Addgene NGS Result
ATTTCAGATAAAAAAAATCCTTAGCTTTCGCTAAGGATGATTTCTGGAATTCGAGTAAGCCCCTCTAGAG
GACCACGCATCGTGATGCCTATGCGCGGTAGTCCCACCTTGTCCACTAGAATGGAAGATTGGCACGTATC
AAGACTTTGGAGTAGTACCATAACGCCGTTTACGGCTAGCTCAGTCCTAGGTATAGTGCTAGCTAGCGCA
GCGCTCAACGGGTGTGCTTCCCGTTCTGATGAGTCCGTGAGGACGAAAGCGCCTCTACAAATAATTTTGT
TTAATCATGAGAAAGAGGAGAAAACTAGATGTCTAAAGGTGAAGAACTGTTTACGGGTGTCGTGCCGATT
CTGGTCGAGTTGGACGGCGACGTGAACGGTCACAAATTCAGCGTGAGCGGCGAGGGCGAGGGTGACGCGA
CGTACGGTAAGCTGACTCTGAAGCTGCTGTGCACCACGGGTAAATTGCCGGTTCCGTGGCCGACCCTGGT
CACGACGCTGGGTTATGGTGTACAATGTTTTGCACGCTATCCGGACCACATGAAACAGCACGATTTCTTC
AAGAGCGCGATGCCGGAAGGCTATGTTCAGGAACGTACCATCTTTTTCAAAGATGATGGTAATTACAAAA
CCCGCGCAGAAGTGAAGTTCGAGGGTGACACCCTGGTGAACCGTATTGAGCTGAAGGGTATTGACTTCAA
GGAAGATGGCAATATTCTGGGTCACAAACTGGAGTACAACTATAACAGCCATAACGTCTACATCACCGCG
GATAAGCAAAAAAATGGTATCAAAGCAAATTTCAAGATTCGCCACAACATCGAAGATGGCGGCGTGCAAC
TGGCCGATCATTATCAGCAGAATACCCCAATCGGTGACGGTCCGGTGCTGTTGCCGGATAACCACTACCT
GAGCTATCAAAGCGCGTTGTTCAAAGACCCGAATGAAAAACGTGACCACATGGTTCTGCTGGAATTTCTG
ACCGCTGCGGGCATCACTGAAGGCATGAATGAACTGTACAAGACGCGTGGTGGCGGCGGTTCGATGAGCA
AGACTATCGTTTTGTCCGTCGGCGAGGCTACCCGTACCTTGACCGAAATTCAATCCACCGCGGACCGTCA
AATTTTTGAGGAAAAAGTCGGTCCTCTGGTGGGTCGTCTGCGTCTGACCGCGAGCCTGCGCCAGAACGGT
GCCAAAACGGCATACCGTGTTAATCTGAAACTGGATCAGGCCGACGTTGTGGACAGCGGTCTGCCGAAAG
TCCGCTACACCCAGGTGTGGAGCCACGATGTGACGATCGTTGCGAATAGCACCGAAGCGAGCCGCAAGAG
CCTGTACGACCTGACCAAGAGCCTGGTGGCAACGTCCCAAGTTGAAGATCTGGTTGTTAACCTGGTGCCG
CTGGGTCGTTAAAGCATGCCGGAGGAAACACAGAAAAAAGCCCGCACCTGACAGTGCGGGCTTTTTTTTT
CGACCAAAGGGGTGCATACTAGTAGCGGCCGCTGCAGTCCGGCAAAAAAGGGCAAGGTGTCACCACCCTG
CCCTTTTTCTTTAAAACCGAAAAGATTACTTCGCGTTATGCAGGCTTCCTCGCTCACTGACTCGCTGCGC
TCGGTCGTTCGGCTGCGGCGAGCGGTATCAGCTCACTCAAAGGCGGTAATACGGTTATCCACAGAATCAG
GGGATAACGCAGGAAAGAACATGTGAGCAAAAGGCCAGCAAAAGGCCAGGAACCGTAAAAAGGCCGCGTT
GCTGGCGTTTTTCCACAGGCTCCGCCCCCCTGACGAGCATCACAAAAATCGACGCTCAAGTCAGAGGTGG
CGAAACCCGACAGGACTATAAAGATACCAGGCGTTTCCCCCTGGAAGCTCCCTCGTGCGCTCTCCTGTTC
CGACCCTGCCGCTTACCGGATACCTGTCCGCCTTTCTCCCTTCGGGAAGCGTGGCGCTTTCTCATAGCTC
ACGCTGTAGGTATCTCAGTTCGGTGTAGGTCGTTCGCTCCAAGCTGGGCTGTGTGCACGAACCCCCCGTT
CAGCCCGACCGCTGCGCCTTATCCGGTAACTATCGTCTTGAGTCCAACCCGGTAAGACACGACTTATCGC
CACTGGCAGCAGCCACTGGTAACAGGATTAGCAGAGCGAGGTATGTAGGCGGTGCTACAGAGTTCTTGAA
GTGGTGGCCTAACTACGGCTACACTAGAAGAACAGTATTTGGTATCTGCGCTCTGCTGAAGCCAGTTACC
TTCGGAAAAAGAGTTGGTAGCTCTTGATCCGGCAAACAAACCACCGCTGGTAGCGGTGGTTTTTTTGTTT
GCAAGCAGCAGATTACGCGCAGAAAAAAAGGATCTCAAGAAGATCCTTTGATCTTTTCTACGGGGTCTGA
CGCTCAGTGGAACGAAAACTCACGTTAAGGGATTTTGGTCATGAGATTATCAAAAAGGATCTTCACCTAG
ATCCTTTTAAATTAAAAATGAAGTTTTAAATCAATCTAAAGTATATATGAGTAAACTTGGTCTGACAGCT
CGAGGCTTGGATTCTCACCAATAAAAAACGCCCGGCGGCAACCGAGCGTTCTGAACAAATCCAGATGGAG
TTCTGAGGTCATTACTGGATCTATCAACAGGAGTCCAAGCGAGCTCGATATCAAATTACGCCCCGCCCTG
CCACTCATCGCAGTACTGTTGTAATTCATTAAGCATTCTGCCGACATGGAAGCCATCACAAACGGCATGA
TGAACCTGAATCGCCAGCGGCATCAGCACCTTGTCGCCTTGCGTATAATATTTGCCCATGGTGAAAACGG
GGGCGAAGAAGTTGTCCATATTGGCCACGTTTAAATCAAAACTGGTGAAACTCACCCAGGGATTGGCTGA
GACGAAAAACATATTCTCAATAAACCCTTTAGGGAAATAGGCCAGGTTTTCACCGTAACACGCCACATCT
TGCGAATATATGTGTAGAAACTGCCGGAAATCGTCGTGGTATTCACTCCAGAGCGATGAAAACGTTTCAG
TTTGCTCATGGAAAACGGTGTAACAAGGGTGAACACTATCCCATATCACCAGCTCACCGTCTTTCATTGC
CATACGAAATTCCGGATGAGCATTCATCAGGCGGGCAAGAATGTGAATAAAGGCCGGATAAAACTTGTGC
TTATTTTTCTTTACGGTCTTTAAAAAGGCCGTAATATCCAGCTGAACGGTCTGGTTATAGGTACATTGAG
CAACTGACTGAAATGCCTCAAAATGTTCTTTACGATGCCATTGGGATATATCAACGGTGGTATATCCAGT
GATTTTTTTCTCCATTTTAGCTTCCTTAGCTCCTGAAAATCTCGATAACTCAAAAAATACGCCCGGTAGT
GATCTTATTTCATTATGGTGAAAGTTGGAACCTCTTACGTGCCCGATCAACTCGAGTGCCACCTGACGTC
TAAGAAACCATTATTATCATGACATTAACCTATAAAAATAGGCGTATCACGAGGCAGA
Features (pLannotate 1.2.2; 10 found; start..end, strand, type, name):
      1..44      -  terminator     bacterial terminator: putative bacterial transcription terminator
    175..203     +  promoter       J23119 promoter (fragment): bacterial promoter (Registry of Standard Biological Parts BBa J23119)
    312..1022    +  CDS            YPet: YPet is a basic (constitutively fluorescent) yellow fluorescent protein published in 2005, derived from Aequorea victoria. It has moderate acid sensitivity.
   1047..1409    +  CDS            COAT_BPPP7: Experimental evidence at protein level: Swiss-Prot protein existence level 1. Forms the phage shell; binds to the phage RNA. From Pseudomonas phage PP7 (Bacteriophage PP7).
   1487..1507    +  misc_feature   BioBrick suffix: universal suffix for all parts
   1508..1565    +  terminator     his operon terminator: This putative transcriptin terminator from the E. coli his operon has a 2-bp deletion introduced during synthesis. Its efficiency has not been determined.
   1760..2348    -  rep_origin     ori: high-copy-number ColE1/pMB1/pBR322/pUC origin of replication
   2531..2625    -  terminator     lambda t0 terminator: transcription terminator from phage lambda
   2649..3305    -  CDS            cat: CAT_ECOLX - Experimental evidence at protein level: Swiss-Prot protein existence level 1. This enzyme is an effector of chloramphenicol resistance in bacteria. From Escherichia coli. This protein is used as a marker in many commonly used cloning vectors, such as pACYC184.
   3306..3403    -  promoter       cat promoter: promoter of the E. coli cat gene encoding chloramphenicol acetyltransferase
