[The description below was written by a language model from this plasmid's Addgene catalogue record and pLannotate feature annotations shown in this document.]
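Description:
pSB1C3_YPet-PCP (the "y-plasmid") is a 3,488 bp bacterial expression and synthetic-biology construct built on the BioBrick backbone pSB1C3. It replicates at high copy from a ColE1/pUC-type origin and is selected with chloramphenicol through a cat gene driven by its own promoter and followed by a lambda t0 terminator. Additional terminators, including a his operon terminator just past the BioBrick suffix, flank the cloning region and insulate the insert from transcription elsewhere in the backbone.

The roughly 1.2 kb synthetic insert, cloned between EcoRI and SpeI, encodes the yellow fluorescent protein YPet (an Aequorea victoria derivative) fused at its C terminus, through a short flexible glycine-serine-containing linker, to the coat protein of Pseudomonas phage PP7 (PCP). PCP binds a specific PP7 RNA hairpin, so the fusion acts as a fluorescent tag that can be recruited to RNAs carrying that motif. According to the stated purpose, expression is constitutive from the Anderson-family E. coli RNA polymerase promoter J23106, followed by the self-cleaving RiboJ ribozyme, which standardises the 5′ end of the transcript, and the strong ribosome binding site B0034. The promoter field spells the name differently (apparently a typographical slip), and the automated annotation labels the promoter region as a fragment of the related J23119; it does not annotate RiboJ or the RBS, though there is room for them between the promoter and the YPet start.

The associated publication concerns assembly of a multifunctional RNA-protein nanostructure in a cell-free gene expression system, which suggests that this plasmid supplies the yellow PP7-binding protein component.
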