Addgene plasmid #127637: pSB1C3_YPet-PCP (y-plasmid)
Purpose: Encodes a fluorecent protein with an RNA binding peptide: YPet-PCP.Expression with constitutive E. coli RNAP promoter (J23106), ribozyme RiboJ and RBS BBa_B0034.
Depositing lab: Friedrich Simmel. Depositing organization: Technische Universitaet Muenchen (TUM). Publication: Optimized Assembly of a Multifunctional RNA-Protein Nanostructure in a Cell-Free Gene Expression System. Schwarz-Schilling M, Dupin A, Chizzolini F, Krishnan S, Mansy SS, Simmel FC. Nano Lett. 2018 Apr 11;18(4):2650-2657. doi: 10.1021/acs.nanolett.8b00526. Epub 2018 Mar 27. PubMed 29564885.
Backbone
  Vector backbone: pSB1C3
  Backbone size w/o insert (bp): 2100
  Total vector size (bp): 3488
  Vector type: Bacterial Expression, Synthetic Biology
Growth in bacteria
  Bacterial resistance: Chloramphenicol, 25 μg/mL
  Growth temperature: 37°C
  Growth strain: DH5alpha
  Copy number: High Copy
Gene/Insert
  Gene/Insert name: YPet (alt names: YFP; fluorescent recombinant protein)
  Species: Synthetic
  Insert size (bp): 1220
  Promoter: pJ21306
  Tag / fusion protein: RNA binding peptide: PP7 coat protein (PCP) (C terminal on insert)
  Cloning method: Restriction Enzyme; 5′ cloning site EcoRI (not destroyed); 3′ cloning site SpeI (unknown if destroyed)
  Sequencing primers: 5′ TGCCACCTGACGTCTAAGAA; 3′ ATTACCGCCTTTGAGTGAGC
Terms and licenses: Academic/Nonprofit Terms; Industry Terms: Not Available to Industry
Depositor comments: The insert YPet-PCP was designed by G.Grossi and M. Schwarz-Schilling and cloned by A. Dupin and M. Schwarz-Schilling. YPet sequence is from Nguyen, A. W. and Daugherty, P. S. Nat. Biotechnol. 2005, 23, 355−360. PCP sequence is from Chao, J. A. et al. Nat. Struct. Mol. Biol. 2008, 15, 103−105. The peptide linker sequence between between YPet and PCP is TRGGGGS.
How to cite: pSB1C3_YPet-PCP (y-plasmid) was a gift from Friedrich Simmel (Addgene plasmid # 127637 ; http://n2t.net/addgene:127637 ; RRID:Addgene_127637)
